>Addgene plasmid #58437 | FRP880_PACT1(-1-520)-LexA-ER-haB112-TCYC1 | depositor full sequence | sequence record 90265 | FRP880_PACT1(-1-520)-LexA-ER-haB112-TCYC1 sequence 7346 bps
TCGCGCGTTTCGGTGATGACGGTGAAAACCTCTGACACATGCAGCTCCCGGAGACGGTCACAGCTTGTCT
GTAAGCGGATGCCGGGAGCAGACAAGCCCGTCAGGGCGCGTCAGCGGGTGTTGGCGGGTGTCGGGGCTGG
CTTAACTATGCGGCATCAGAGCAGATTGTACTGAGAGTGCACCATATGCGTTTTAAGAGCTTGGTGAGCG
CTAGGAGTCACTGCCAGGTATCGTTTGAACACGGCATTAGTCAGGGAAGTCATAACACAGTCCTTTCCCG
CAATTTTCTTTTTCTATTACTCTTGGCCTCCTCTAGTACACTCTATATTTTTTTATGCCTCTTAATTAAG
GTAATGATTTTCATTTTTTTTTTTCCACCTAGCGGATGACTCTTTTTTTTTCTTAGCGATTGGCATTATC
ACATAATGAATTATACATTATATAAAGTAATGTGATTTCTTCGAAGAATATACTAAAAAATGAGCAGGCA
AGATAAACGAAGGCAAAGATGACAGAGCAGAAAGCCCTAGTAAAGCGTATTACAAATGAAACCAAGATTC
AGATTGCGATCTCTTTAAAGGGTGGTCCCCTAGCGATAGAGCACTCGATCTTCCCAGAAAAAGAGGCAGA
AGCAGTAGCAGAACAGGCCACACAATCGCAAGTGATTAACGTCCACACAGGTATAGGGTTTCTGGACCAC
ATGATACATGCTCTGGCCAAGCATTCCGGCTGGTCGCTAATCGTTGAGTGCATTGGTGACTTACACATAG
ACGACCATCACACCACTGAAGACTGCGGGATTGCTCTCGGTCAGGCTTTTAAAGAGGCCCTACTGGCGCG
TGGAGTAAAAAGGTTTGGATCAGGATTTGCGCCTTTGGATGAGGCACTTTCCAGAGCGGTGGTAGATCTT
TCGAACAGGCCGTACGCAGTTGTCGAACTTGGTTTGCAAAGGGAGAAAGTAGGAGATCTCTCTTGCGAGA
TGATCCCGCATTTTCTTGAAAGTTTTGCAGAGGCTAGCAGAATTACCCTCCACGTTGATTGTCTGCGAGG
CAAGAATGATCATCACCGTAGTGAGAGTGCGTTCAAGGCTCTTGCGGTTGCCATAAGAGAAGCCACCTCG
CCCAATGGAACCAACGATGTTCCCTCCACCAAAGGTGTTCTTATGTAGTGACACCGATTATTTAAAGCTG
CAGCATACGATATATATACATGTGTATATATGTATACCTATGAATGTCAGTAAGTATGTATACGAACAGT
ATGATACTGAAGATGACAAGGTAATGCATCATTCTATACGTGTCATTCTGAACGAGGCGCGCTTTCCTTT
TTTCTTTTTGCTTTTTCTTTTTTTTTCTCTTGAACTCGACGGATCATATGCGGTGTGAAATACCGCACAG
ATGCGTAAGGAGAAAATACCGCATCAGGAAATTGTAAACGTTAATATTTTGTTAAAATTCGCGTTAAATT
TTTGTTAAATCAGCTCATTTTTTAACCAATAGGCCGAAATCGGCAAAATCCCTTATAAATCAAAAGAATA
GACCGAGATAGGGT
[37 nt withheld, positions 1555-1591]
AAAGAACGTGGACTCCAACGTCAAAGG
[49 nt withheld, positions 1619-1667]
T
[91 nt withheld, positions 1669-1759]
G
[124 nt withheld, positions 1761-1884]
CGCGCCATTCGCCATTCAGGCTGCGCAACTGTTGGGAAGGGCGATCGGTGCGGGCCTCTTCGCTATTACG
CCAGCTGGCGAAGGGGGGATGTGCTGCAAGGCGATTAAGTTGGGTAACGCCAGGGTTTTCCCAGTCACGA
CGTTGTAAAACGACGGCCAGTGAATTGTAATACGACTCACTATAGGGCGAATTGGAGAAACAGCGGCCGC
CTATAGGGCGAATTGGAGCTCCACCGCGGTGGCGGCCGCTCTAGAGAAGCGGGTAAGCTGCCACAGCAAT
TAATGCACAACATTTAACCTACATTCTTCCTTATCGGATCCTCAAAACCCTTAAAAACATATGCCTCACC
CTAACATATTTTCCAATTAACCCTCAATATTTCTCTGTCACCCGGCCTCTATTTTCCATTTTCTTCTTTA
CCCGCCACGCGTTTTTTTCTTTCAAATTTTTTTCTTCCTTCTTCTTTTTCTTCCACGTCCTCTTGCATAA
ATAAATAAACCGTTTTGAAACCAAACTCGCCTCTCTCTCTCCTTTTTGAAATATTTTTGGGTTTGTTTGA
TCCTTTCCTTCCCAATCTCTCTTGTTTAATATATATTCATTTATATCACGCTCTCTTTTTATCTTCCTTT
TTTTCCTCTCTCTTGTATTCTTCCTTCCCCTTTCTACTCAAACCAAGAAGAAAAAGAAAAGGTCAATCTT
TGTTAAAGAATAGGATCTTCTACTACATCAGCTTTTAGATTTTTCACGCTTACTGCTTTTTTCTTCCCAA
GATCGAAAATTTACTGAATTAACAACTAGTGGATCCCCCGGGCTGCAGGAATTCATGAAAGCGTTAACGG
CCAGGCAACAAGAGGTGTTTGATCTCATCCGTGATCACATCAGCCAGACAGGTATGCCGCCGACGCGTGC
GGAAATCGCGCAGCGTTTGGGGTTCCGTTCCCCAAACGCGGCTGAAGAACATCTGAAGGCGCTGGCACGC
AAAGGCGTTATTGAAATTGTTTCCGGCGCATCACGCGGGATTCGTCTGTTGCAGGAAGAGGAAGAAGGGT
TGCCGCTGGTAGGTCGTGTGGCTGCCGGTGAACCACTTCTGGCGCAACAGCATATTGAAGGTCATTATCA
GGTCGATCCTTCCTTATTCAAGCCGAATGCTGATTTCCTGCTGCGCGTCAGCGGGATGTCGATGAAAGAC
ATCGGCATTATGGATGGTGACTTGCTGGCAGTGCATAAAACTCAGGATGTACGTAACGGTCAGGTCGTTG
TCGCACGTATTGATGACGAGGTTACCGTTAAGCGCCTGAAAAAACAGGGCAATAAAGTCGAACTGTTGCC
AGAAAATAGCGAGTTTAAACCAATTGTCGTAGATCTTCGTCAGCAGAGCTTCACCATTGAAGGGCTGGCG
GTTGGGGTTATTCGCAACGGCGACTGGCTGGGTTCTAAGGATATCTCTGCTGGAGACATGAGAGCTGCCA
ACCTTTGGCCAAGCCCGCTCATGATCAAACGCTCTAAGAAGAACAGCCTGGCCTTGTCCCTGACGGCCGA
CCAGATGGTCAGTGCCTTGTTGGATGCTGAGCCCCCCATACTCTATTCCGAGTATGATCCTACCAGACCC
TTCAGTGAAGCTTCGATGATGGGCTTACTGACCAACCTGGCAGACAGGGAGCTGGTTCACATGATCAACT
GGGCGAAGAGGGTGCCAGGCTTTGTGGATTTGACCCTCCATGATCAGGTCCACCTTCTAGAATGTGCCTG
GTTAGAGATCCTGATGATTGGTCTCGTCTGGCGCTCCATGGAGCACCCAGTGAAGCTACTGTTTGCTCCT
AACTTGCTCTTGGACAGGAACCAGGGAAAATGTGTAGAGGGCATGGTGGAGATCTTCGACATGCTGCTGG
CTACATCATCTCGGTTCCGCATGATGAATCTGCAGGGAGAGGAGTTTGTGTGCCTCAAATCTATTATTTT
GCTTAATTCTGGAGTGTACACATTTCTGTCCAGCACCCTGAAGTCTCTGGAAGAGAAGGACCATATCCAC
CGAGTCCTGGACAAGATCACAGACACTTTGATCCACCTGATGGCCAAGGCAGGCCTGACCCTGCAGCAGC
AGCACCAGCGGCTGGCCCAGCTCCTCCTCATCCTCTCCCACATCAGGCACATGAGTAACAAAGGCATGGA
GCATCTGTACAGCATGAAGTGCAAGAACGTGGTGCCCCTCTATGACCTGCTGCTGGAGATGCTGGACGCC
CACCGCCTACATGCGCCCACTAGCCGTGGAGGGGCATCCGTGGAGGAGACGGACCAAAGCCACTTGGCCA
CTGCGGGCTCTACTTCATCGCATTCCTTGCAAAAGTATTACATCACGGGGGAGGCAGAGGGTTTCCCTGC
CACAGTCGATATCATGCAGGATCTGCCGGGCAACGATAACAGCACCGCGGGCGAATTTCCAGGTATTACT
TTGAGAATCCAAGAAACTGATATGTTGTATAAAGGTGATACTTTGTATTTGGATTGGTTGGAAGATGGTA
TTGCTGAATTGGTTTTCGATGCTCCAGGTTCTGTTAATAAATTGGATACTGCTGTTGCTTCTTTGGGTGA
AGCTATTGGTGTTTTGGAACAACAATCTGATTTGATTTGGGAAACTTTGACTGTTAAAGATGCTAAAGTT
AATTTCGATTCTGGTTTGGAAAAATTCGAAGAAGCTATTCCATCTGCTGATGATTTCGATCCAGTTGCTG
AAAGAAGATCCTCTGGTGAATTTAGAGCTGAAAGACATTCTGGTGGTACTGATTTGTGTTTCAAGCTTTA
AACGCGTTTAAAGCTTATCCTCGAGACAGGCCCCTTTTCCTTTGTCTATATCATGTAATTAGTTATGTCA
CGCTTACATTCACGCCCTCCTCCCACATCCGCTCTAACCGAAAAGGAAGGAGTTAGACAACCTGAAGTCT
AGGTCCCTATTTATTTTTTTTAATAGTTATGTTAGTATTAAGAACGTTATTTATATTTCAAATTTTTCTT
TTTTTTCTGTACAAACGCGTGTACGCATGTAACATTATACTGAAAACCTTGCTTGAGAAGGTTTTGGGAC
GCTCGAAGGCTTTAATTTGCAAGGTTCGCAGTTTACACTCTCATCGTCGCTCTCATCATCGCTTCCGTTG
TTGTTTTCCTTAGTAGCGTCTGCTTGGTACCCAGCTTCGGCCGTGTACCCAGCTTTTGTTCCCTTTAGTG
AGGGTTAATTCCGAGCTTGGCGTAATCATGGTCATAGCTGTTTCCTGTGTGAAATTGTTATCCGCTCACA
ATTCCACACAACATAGGAGCCGGAAGCATAAAGTGTAAAGCCTGGGGTGCCTAATGAGTGAGGTAACTCA
CATTAATTGCGTTGCGCTCACTGCCCGCTTTCCAGTCGGGAAACCTGTCGTGCCAGCTGCATTAATGAAT
CGGCCAACGCGCGGGGAGAGGCGGTTTGCGTATTGGGCGCTCTTCCGCTTCCTCGCTCACTGACTCGCTG
CGCTCGGTCGTTCGGCTGCGGCGAGCGGTATCAGCTCACTCAAAGGCGGTAATACGGTTATCCACAGAAT
CAGGGGATAACGCAGGAAAGAACATGTGAGCAAAAGGCCAGCAAAAGGCCAGGAACCGTAAAAAGGCCGC
GTTGCTGGCGTTTTTCCATAGGCTCGGCCCCCCTGACGAGCATCACAAAAATCGACGCTCAAGTCAGAGG
TGGCGAAACCCGACAGGACTATAAAGATACCAGGCGTTCCCCCCTGGAAGCTCCCTCGTGCGCTCTCCTG
TTCCGACCCTGCCGCTTACCGGATACCTGTCCGCCTTTCTCCCTTCGGGAAGCGTGGCGCTTTCTCAATG
CTCACGCTGTAGGTATCTCAGTTCGGTGTAGGTCGTTCGCTCCAAGCTGGGCTGTGTGCACGAACCCCCC
GTTCAGCCCGACCGCTGCGCCTTATCCGGTAACTATCGTCTTGAGTCCAACCCGGTAAGACACGACTTAT
CGCCACTGGCAGCAGCCACTGGTAACAGGATTAGCAGAGCGAGGTATGTAGGCGGTGCTACAGAGTTCTT
GAAGTGGTGGCCTAACTACGGCTACACTAGAAGGACAGTATTTGGTATCTGCGCTCTGCTGAAGCCAGTT
ACCTTCGGAAAAAGAGTTGGTAGCTCTTGATCCGGCAAACAAACCACCGCTGGTAGCGGTGGTTTTTTTG
TTTGCAAGCAGCAGATTACGCGCAGAAAAAAAGGATCTCAAGAAGATCCTTTGATCTTTTCTACGGGGTC
TGACGCTCAGTGGAACGAAAACTCACGTTAAGGGATTTTGGTCATGAGATTATCAAAAAGGATCTTCACC
TAGATCCTTTTAAATTAAAAATGAAGTTTTAAATCAATCTAAAGTATATATGAGTAAACTTGGTCTGACA
GTTACCAATGCTTAATCAGTGAGGCACCTATCTCAGCGATCTGTCTATTTCGTTCATCCATAGTTGCCTG
ACTGCCCGTCGTGTAGATAACTACGATACGGGAGGGCTTACCATCTGGCCCCAGTGCTGCAATGATACCG
CGAGACCCACGCTCACCGGCTCCAGATTTATCAGCAATAAACCAGCCAGCCGGAAGGGCCGAGCGCAGAA
GTGGTCCTGCAACTTTATCCGCCTCCATCCAGTCTATTAATTGTTGCCGGGAAGCTAGAGTAAGTAGTTC
GCCAGTTAATAGTTTGCGCAACGTTGTTGCCATTGCTACAGGCATCGTGGTGTCACGCTCGTCGTTTGGT
ATGGCTTCATTCAGCTCCGGTTCCCAACGATCAAGGCGAGTTACATGATCCCCCATGTTGTGAAAAAAAG
CGGTTAGCTCCTTCGGTCCTCCGATCGTTGTCAGAAGTAAGTTGGCCGCAGTGTTATCACTCATGGTTAT
GGCAGCACTGCATAATTCTCTTACTGTCATGCCATCCGTAAGATGCTTTTCTGTGACTGGTGAGTACTCA
ACCAAGTCATTCTGAGAATAGTGTATGCGGCGACCGAGTTGCTCTTGCCCGGCGTCAATACGGGATAATA
CCGCGCCACATAGCAGAACTTTAAAAGTGCTCATCATTGGAAAACGTTCTTCGGGGCGAAAACTCTCAAG
GATCTTACCGCTGTTGAGATCCAGTTCGATGTAACCCACTCGTGCACCCAACTGATCTTCAGCATCTTTT
ACTTTCACCAGCGTTTCTGGGTGAGCAAAAACAGGAAGGCAAAATGCCGCAAAAAAGGGAATAAGGGCGA
CACGGAAATGTTGAATACTCATACTCTTCCTTTTTCAATATTATTGAAGCATTTATCAGGGTTATTGTCT
CATGAGCGGATACATATTTGAATGTATTTAGAAAAATAAACAAATAGGGGTTCCGCGCACATTTCCCCGA
AAAGTGCCACCTGACGTCTTATTATCATGACATTAACCTATAAAAATAGGCGTATCACGAGGCCCTTTCG
TC
Features (pLannotate 1.2.2; 25 found; start..end, strand, type, name):
    137..190     +  misc_feature   bom (fragment): basis of mobility region from pBR322
    183..263     -  CDS            MRM1 (fragment): MRM1_YEAST - Also known as PET56 From Saccharomyces cerevisiae (strain ATCC 204508 / S288c) (Baker's yeast).
    313..508     +  promoter       HIS3 promoter: S. cerevisiae HIS3
    509..1168    +  CDS            HIS3: imidazoleglycerol-phosphate dehydratase, required for histidine biosynthesis; S. cerevisiae HIS3; yeast auxotrophic marker
   1125..1418    +  CDS            YO201_YEAST (fragment): Protein uncertain: Swiss-Prot protein existence level 5. From Saccharomyces cerevisiae (strain ATCC 204508 / S288c) (Baker's yeast).
   1375..1428    +  misc_feature   bom (fragment): basis of mobility region from pBR322
   1429..1884    -  rep_origin     f1 ori (sequence partly withheld): f1 bacteriophage origin of replication; arrow indicates direction of (+) strand synthesis
   1892..2049    -  CDS            lacZα (fragment): LacZα fragment of β-galactosidase; lacZ fragment
   2052..2070    +  promoter       T7 promoter: promoter for bacteriophage T7 RNA polymerase
   2110..2139    +  misc_feature   MCS (fragment): pBluescript multiple cloning site
   2678..2708    +  misc_feature   MCS (fragment): pBluescript multiple cloning site
   2709..3314    +  CDS            lexA: LEXA_ECOLI - Also known as exrA, spr, tsl, umuA. Experimental evidence at protein level: Swiss-Prot protein existence level 1. Represses a number of genes involved in the response to DNA damage (SOS response), including recA and lexA. Binds to the 16 bp palindromic sequence 5'-CTGTATATATATACAG-3'. In the presence of single- stranded DNA, RecA interacts with LexA causing an autocatalytic cleavage which disrupts the DNA-binding part of LexA, leading to derepression of the SOS regulon and eventually DNA repair. Implicated in hydroxy radical-mediated cell death induced by hydroxyurea treatment (Pu
   3333..4268    +  CDS            ERT2: mutated ligand-binding domain of the human estrogen receptor (Feil et al., 1997)
   4356..4508    +  CDS            fadB (fragment): FADB_ECOLI - Also known as oldB. Experimental evidence at protein level: Swiss-Prot protein existence level 1. Involved in the aerobic and anaerobic degradation of long- chain fatty acids via beta-oxidation cycle. Catalyzes the formation of 3-oxoacyl-CoA from enoyl-CoA via L-3-hydroxyacyl-CoA. It can also use D-3-hydroxyacyl-CoA and cis-3-enoyl-CoA as substrate. From Escherichia coli (strain K12).
   4503..4604    +  CDS            yjaG (fragment): YJAG_ECOLI - Protein predicted: Swiss-Prot protein existence level 4. From Escherichia coli (strain K12).
   4735..4984    +  terminator     CYC1 terminator: S. cerevisiae CYC1; transcription terminator for CYC1
   5096..5114    -  promoter       T3 promoter: promoter for bacteriophage T3 RNA polymerase
   5159..5175    -  protein_bind   lac operator: The lac repressor binds to the lac operator to inhibit transcription in E. coli. This inhibition can be relieved by adding lactose or isopropyl-β-D-thiogalactopyranoside (IPTG). lac repressor encoded by lacI
   5183..5213    -  promoter       lac promoter: promoter for the E. coli lac operon
   5228..5249    -  protein_bind   CAP binding site: CAP binding activates transcription in the presence of cAMP. E. coli catabolite activator protein
   5262..5354    -  CDS            lacI (fragment): lac repressor; lacI; The lac repressor binds to the lac operator to inhibit transcription in E. coli. This inhibition can be relieved by adding lactose or isopropyl-β-D-thiogalactopyranoside (IPTG).
   5537..6125    -  rep_origin     ori: high-copy-number ColE1/pMB1/pBR322/pUC origin of replication
   6296..7156    -  CDS            AmpR: β-lactamase; bla; confers resistance to ampicillin, carbenicillin, and related antibiotics
   7157..7261    -  promoter       AmpR promoter: bla
   7346..35      +  CDS            rop (fragment) (across the origin): Rop protein, which maintains plasmids at low copy number; rop
