[The description below was written by a language model from this plasmid's Addgene catalogue record and pLannotate feature annotations shown in this document.]
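Description:
FRP880_PACT1(-1-520)-LexA-ER-haB112-TCYC1 is a 7.3 kb pRS-derived yeast expression plasmid designed for chromosomal integration in Saccharomyces cerevisiae. No yeast replication origin (CEN/ARS or 2μ) is annotated, and the depositor notes that the plasmid is linearized with PacI before integration; yeast transformants are selected through the HIS3 auxotrophic marker, which is present with its own promoter. In E. coli the plasmid is maintained at high copy from a ColE1/pUC-type origin under ampicillin selection (AmpR), and it retains pBluescript-type backbone remnants: an f1 origin, lacZα and lac promoter/operator fragments, and T7 and T3 promoters flanking the cloning region.

The 2.95 kb synthetic insert, cloned between SacI and KpnI, encodes the chimeric transcription factor LexA-ER-B112. According to the record, it is driven by a 520 bp fragment of the constitutive ACT1 promoter, which falls in the unannotated gap between the two MCS fragments upstream of the coding sequence, and it is terminated by the CYC1 terminator. The fusion begins with the bacterial LexA repressor, which supplies DNA binding to LexA operator sequences, followed by an estrogen receptor ligand-binding domain. The annotation tool labels this domain ERT2, but the record itself says only ER. The short hits to E. coli fadB and yjaG downstream probably correspond to the B112 activation domain, an acidic activator originally derived from E. coli DNA. The "ha" in the name suggests an HA tag, though none is annotated.

Hormone binding to the ER domain is expected to activate the otherwise inactive factor, allowing it to switch on reporter or target genes placed under LexA-operator promoters. The associated publication describes an inducible, tightly regulated and growth condition-independent transcription factor for budding yeast.
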