Addgene plasmid #58437: FRP880_PACT1(-1-520)-LexA-ER-haB112-TCYC1
Purpose: Expresses LexA-ER-B112 in yeast cells
Depositing lab: Joerg Stelling. Depositing organization: ETH Zurich (Swiss Federal Institute of Technology). Publication: Inducible, tightly regulated and growth condition-independent transcription factor in Saccharomyces cerevisiae. Ottoz DS, Rudolf F, Stelling J. Nucleic Acids Res. 2014 Jul 17. pii: gku616. 10.1093/nar/gku616 PubMed 25034689.
Backbone
  Vector backbone: pRS-derived
  Backbone manufacturer: Robert Gnuegge
  Backbone size w/o insert (bp): 4396
  Total vector size (bp): 7346
  Vector type: Yeast Expression
  Selectable markers: HIS3
Growth in bacteria
  Bacterial resistance: Ampicillin, 100 μg/mL
  Growth temperature: 37°C
  Growth strain: DH5alpha
  Copy number: High Copy
Gene/Insert
  Gene/Insert name: LexA-ER-B112
  Species: Synthetic
  Insert size (bp): 2950
  Promoter: Act1 promoter (-520;1)
  Cloning method: Restriction Enzyme; 5′ cloning site SacI (not destroyed); 3′ cloning site KpnI (not destroyed)
  Sequencing primers: 5′ TAATACGACTCACTATAGGG; 3′ AATTAACCCTCACTAAAGGG
Terms and licenses: Academic/Nonprofit Terms; Industry Terms: Not Available to Industry
Depositor comments: For integration in yeast, linearize plasmid with PacI.
How to cite: FRP880_PACT1(-1-520)-LexA-ER-haB112-TCYC1 was a gift from Joerg Stelling (Addgene plasmid # 58437 ; http://n2t.net/addgene:58437 ; RRID:Addgene_58437)
