>Addgene plasmid #58437 | FRP880_PACT1(-1-520)-LexA-ER-haB112-TCYC1 | addgene partial sequence | sequence record 92574 | T7 5'-TAATACGACTCACTATAGGG-3'
CGCCTATAGGGCGAATTGGAGCTCCACCGCGGTGGCGGCCGCTCTAGAGAAGCGGGTAAGCTGCCACAGC
AATTAATGCACAACATTTAACCTACATTCTTCCTTATCGGATCCTCAAAACCCTTAAAAACATATGCCTC
ACCCTAACATATTTTCCAATTAACCCTCAATATTTCTCTGTCACCCGGCCTCTATTTTCCATTTTCTTCT
TTACCCGCCACGCGTTTTTTTCTTTCAAATTTTTTTCTTCCTTCTTCTTTTTCTTCCACGTCCTCTTGCA
TAAATAAATAAACCGTTTTGAAACCAAACTCGCCTCTCTCTCTCCTTTTTGAAATATTTTTGGGTTTGTT
TGATCCTTTCCTTCCCAATCTCTCTTGTTTAATATATATTCATTTATATCACGCTCTCTTTTTATCTTCC
TTTTTTTCCTCTCTCTTGTATTCTTCCTTCCCCTTTCTACTCAAACCAAGAAGAAAAAGAAAAGGTCAAT
CTTTGTTAAAGAATAGGATCTTCTACTACATCAGCTTTTAGATTTTTCACGCTTACTGCTTTTTTCTTCC
CAAGATCGAAAATTTACTGAATTAACAACTAGTGGATCCCCCGGGCTGCAGGAATTCATGAAAGCGTTAA
CGGCCAGGCAACAAGAGGTGTTTGATCTCATCCGTGATCACATCAGCCAGACAGGTATGCCGCCGACGCG
TGCGGAAATCGCGCAGCGTTTGGGGTTCCGTTCCCCAAACGCGGCTGAAGAACATCTGAAGGCGCTGGCA
CGCAAAGGCGTTATTGAAATTGTTTCCGGCGCATCACGCGGGATTCGTCTGTTGCAGGAAGAGGAAGAAG
GGTTGCCGCTGGTAGGTCGTGTGGCTGCCGGTGAACCACTTCTGGCGCAACAGCATATTGAAGGTCATTA
TCAGGTCGATCCTTCCTTATTCAAGCCGAATGCTGATTTCCTGCTGCGCGTCAGCGGGATGTCGATGAAA
GA
