>Addgene plasmid #58437 | FRP880_PACT1(-1-520)-LexA-ER-haB112-TCYC1 | addgene partial sequence | sequence record 92576 | T3 5'-GCAATTAACCCTCACTAAAGG-3'
GGCCGAAGCTGGGTACCAAGCAGACGCTACTAAGGAAAACAACAACGGAAGCGATGATGAGAGCGACGAT
GAGAGTGTAAACTGCGAACCTTGCAAATTAAAGCCTTCGAGCGTCCCAAAACCTTCTCAAGCAAGGTTTT
CAGTATAATGTTACATGCGTACACGCGTTTGTACAGAAAAAAAAGAAAAATTTGAAATATAAATAACGTT
CTTAATACTAACATAACTATTAAAAAAAATAAATAGGGACCTAGACTTCAGGTTGTCTAACTCCTTCCTT
TTCGGTTAGAGCGGATGTGGGAGGAGGGCGTGAATGTAAGCGTGACATAACTAATTACATGATATAGACA
AAGGAAAAGGGGCCTGTCTCGAGGATAAGCTTTAAACGCGTTTAAAGCTTGAAACACAAATCAGTACCAC
CAGAATGTCTTTCAGCTCTAAATTCACCAGAGGATCTTCTTTCAGCAACTGGATCGAAATCATCAGCAGA
TGGAATAGCTTCTTCGAATTTTTCCAAACCAGAATCGAAATTAACTTTAGCATCTTTAACAGTCAAAGTT
TCCCAAATCAAATCAGATTGTTGTTCCAAAACACCAATAGCTTCACCCAAAGAAGCAACAGCAGTATCCA
ATTTATTAACAGAACCTGGAGCATCGAAAACCAATTCAGCAATACCATCTTCCAACCAATCCAAATACAA
AGTATCACCTTTATACAACATATCAGTTTCTTGGATTCTCAAAGTAATACCTGGAAATTCGCCCGCGGTG
CTGTTATCGTTGCCCGGCAGATCCTGCATGATATCGACTGTGGCAGGGAAACCCTCTGCCTCCCCCGTGA
TGTAATACTTTTGCAAGGAATGCGATGAAGTAGAGCCCGCAGTGGCCAAGTGGCTTTGGTCCGTCTCCTC
CACGGATGCCCCTCCACGGCTAGTGGGCGCATGTAGGCGGTGGGCGTCCAGCATCTCCAGCAGCAGGTCA
TAGAGGGGCACCACGTTCTTGCACTTCATGCTGTACAGATGCTCCATGCCTTTGTTACTCATGTGCCTGA
